LOCUS       Exported 6063 bp ds-DNA circular SYN 13-MAY-2021
DEFINITION  harbours marker genes HIS3 and URA3.
ACCESSION   .
VERSION     .
KEYWORDS    pHU
SOURCE      synthetic DNA construct
  ORGANISM  synthetic DNA construct
REFERENCE   1 (bases 1 to 6063)
  AUTHORS   Michael Mulleder, Kate Campbell, Olga Matsarskaia, Florian
            Eckerstorfer, Markus Ralser
  TITLE     Saccharomyces cerevisiae single-copy plasmids for auxotrophy
            compensation, multiple marker selection, and for designing
            metabolically cooperating communities
  JOURNAL   F1000Research
REFERENCE   2 (bases 1 to 6063)
  AUTHORS   .
  TITLE     Direct Submission
  JOURNAL   Exported May 13, 2021 from SnapGene Server 1.1.58
            http://www.snapgene.com
FEATURES             Location/Qualifiers
     source          1..6063
                     /organism="synthetic DNA construct"
                     /mol_type="other DNA"
     primer_bind     165..183
                     /label=pBRforEco
                     /note="pBR322 vectors, upsteam of EcoRI site, forward
                     primer"
     primer_bind     complement(221..243)
                     /label=pGEX 3'
                     /note="pGEX vectors, reverse primer"
     primer_bind     343..362
                     /label=pRS-marker
                     /note="pRS vectors, use to sequence yeast selectable
                     marker"
     promoter        509..696
                     /gene="S. cerevisiae HIS3"
                     /label=HIS3 promoter
     CDS             697..1359
                     /codon_start=1
                     /gene="S. cerevisiae HIS3"
                     /product="imidazoleglycerol-phosphate dehydratase, required
                     for histidine biosynthesis"
                     /label=HIS3
                     /note="yeast auxotrophic marker"
                     /translation="MTEQKALVKRITNETKIQIAISLKGGPLAIEHSIFPEKEAEAVAE
                     QATQSQVINVHTGIGFLDHMIHALAKHSGWSLIVECIGDLHIDDHHTTEDCGIALGQAF
                     KEALGAVRGVKRFGSGFAPLDEALSRAVVDLSNRPYAVVELGLQREKVGDLSCEMIPHF
                     LESFAEASRITLHVDCLRGKNDHHRSESAFKALAVAIREATSPNGTNDVPSTKGVLM"
     CDS             1718..2521
                     /codon_start=1
                     /gene="S. cerevisiae URA3"
                     /product="orotidine-5'-phosphate decarboxylase, required
                     for uracil biosynthesis"
                     /label=URA3
                     /note="yeast auxotrophic marker, counterselectable with
                     5-fluoroorotic acid (5-FOA)"
                     /translation="MSKATYKERAATHPSPVAAKLFNIMHEKQTNLCASLDVRTTKELL
                     ELVEALGPKICLLKTHVDILTDFSMEGTVKPLKALSAKYNFLLFEDRKFADIGNTVKLQ
                     YSAGVYRIAEWADITNAHGVVGPGIVSGLKQAAEEVTKEPRGLLMLAELSCKGSLSTGE
                     YTKGTVDIAKSDKDFVIGFIAQRDMGGRDEGYDWLIMTPGVGLDDKGDALGQQYRTVDD
                     VVSTGSDIIIVGRGLFAKGRDAKVEGERYRKAGWEAYLRRCGQQN"
     primer_bind     complement(2850..2871)
                     /label=F1ori-F
                     /note="F1 origin, forward primer"
     primer_bind     3062..3081
                     /label=F1ori-R
                     /note="F1 origin, reverse primer"
     primer_bind     3298..3320
                     /label=M13/pUC Forward
                     /note="In lacZ gene"
     primer_bind     3312..3329
                     /label=M13 Forward
                     /note="In lacZ gene. Also called M13-F20 or M13 (-21)
                     Forward"
     primer_bind     3313..3329
                     /label=M13 fwd
                     /note="common sequencing primer, one of multiple similar
                     variants"
     primer_bind     3336..3355
                     /label=T7
                     /note="T7 promoter, forward primer"
     promoter        3336..3354
                     /label=T7 promoter
                     /note="promoter for bacteriophage T7 RNA polymerase"
     misc_feature    3363..3470
                     /label=MCS
                     /note="pBluescript multiple cloning site"
     promoter        complement(3482..3500)
                     /label=T3 promoter
                     /note="promoter for bacteriophage T3 RNA polymerase"
     primer_bind     complement(3521..3537)
                     /label=M13 rev
                     /note="common sequencing primer, one of multiple similar
                     variants"
     primer_bind     complement(3521..3537)
                     /label=M13 Reverse
                     /note="In lacZ gene. Also called M13-rev"
     primer_bind     complement(3534..3556)
                     /label=M13/pUC Reverse
                     /note="In lacZ gene"
     protein_bind    3545..3561
                     /label=lac operator
                     /bound_moiety="lac repressor encoded by lacI"
                     /note="The lac repressor binds to the lac operator to
                     inhibit transcription in E. coli. This inhibition can be
                     relieved by adding lactose or
                     isopropyl-beta-D-thiogalactopyranoside (IPTG)."
     promoter        complement(3569..3599)
                     /label=lac promoter
                     /note="promoter for the E. coli lac operon"
     protein_bind    3614..3635
                     /label=CAP binding site
                     /bound_moiety="E. coli catabolite activator protein"
                     /note="CAP binding activates transcription in the presence
                     of cAMP."
     primer_bind     complement(3752..3769)
                     /label=L4440
                     /note="L4440 vector, forward primer"
     rep_origin      complement(3923..4511)
                     /direction=LEFT
                     /label=ori
                     /note="high-copy-number ColE1/pMB1/pBR322/pUC origin of
                     replication"
     primer_bind     complement(4003..4022)
                     /label=pBR322ori-F
                     /note="pBR322 origin, forward primer"
     CDS             complement(4682..5542)
                     /codon_start=1
                     /gene="bla"
                     /product="beta-lactamase"
                     /label=AmpR
                     /note="confers resistance to ampicillin, carbenicillin, and
                     related antibiotics"
                     /translation="MSIQHFRVALIPFFAAFCLPVFAHPETLVKVKDAEDQLGARVGYI
                     ELDLNSGKILESFRPEERFPMMSTFKVLLCGAVLSRIDAGQEQLGRRIHYSQNDLVEYS
                     PVTEKHLTDGMTVRELCSAAITMSDNTAANLLLTTIGGPKELTAFFHNMGDHVTRLDRW
                     EPELNEAIPNDERDTTMPVAMATTLRKLLTGELLTLASRQQLIDWMEADKVAGPLLRSA
                     LPAGWFIADKSGAGERGSRGIIAALGPDGKPSRIVVIYTTGSQATMDERNRQIAEIGAS
                     LIKHW"
     primer_bind     5305..5324
                     /label=Amp-R
                     /note="Ampicillin resistance gene, reverse primer"
     promoter        complement(5543..5647)
                     /gene="bla"
                     /label=AmpR promoter
     misc_feature    5677..117
                     /label=CEN/ARS
                     /note="S. cerevisiae CEN6 centromere fused to an
                     autonomously replicating sequence"
ORIGIN
        1 ttacatcttc ggaaaacaaa aactattttt tctttaattt ctttttttac tttctatttt
       61 taatttatat atttatatta aaaaatttaa attataatta tttttatagc acgtgatgaa
      121 aaggacccta agaaaccatt attatcatga cattaaccta taaaaatagg cgtatcacga
      181 ggccctttcg tctcgcgcgt ttcggtgatg acggtgaaaa cctctgacac atgcagctcc
      241 cggagacggt cacagcttgt ctgtaagcgg atgccgggag cagacaagcc cgtcagggcg
      301 cgtcagcggg tgttggcgga cgtcggggct ggcttaacta tgcggcatca gagcagattg
      361 tactgagagt gcaccataaa ttcccgtttt aagagcttgg tgagcgctag gagtcactgc
      421 caggtatcgt ttgaacacgg cattagtcag ggaagtcata acacagtcct ttcccgcaat
      481 tttctttttc tattactctt ggcctcctct agtacactct atattttttt atgcctcggt
      541 aatgattttc attttttttt ttccacctag cggatgactc tttttttttc ttagcgattg
      601 gcattatcac ataatgaatt atacattata taaagtaatg tgatttcttc gaagaatata
      661 ctaaaaaatg agcaggcaag ataaacgaag gcaaagatga cagagcagaa agccctagta
      721 aagcgtatta caaatgaaac caagattcag attgcgatct ctttaaaggg tggtccccta
      781 gcgatagagc actcgatctt cccagaaaaa gaggcagaag cagtagcaga acaggccaca
      841 caatcgcaag tgattaacgt ccacacaggt atagggtttc tggaccatat gatacatgct
      901 ctggccaagc attccggctg gtcgctaatc gttgagtgca ttggtgactt acacatagac
      961 gaccatcaca ccactgaaga ctgcgggatt gctctcggtc aagcttttaa agaggcccta
     1021 ggggccgtgc gtggagtaaa aaggtttgga tcaggatttg cgcctttgga tgaggcactt
     1081 tccagagcgg tggtagatct ttcgaacagg ccgtacgcag ttgtcgaact tggtttgcaa
     1141 agggagaaag taggagatct ctcttgcgag atgatcccgc attttcttga aagctttgca
     1201 gaggctagca gaattaccct ccacgttgat tgtctgcgag gcaagaatga tcatcaccgt
     1261 agtgagagtg cgttcaaggc tcttgcggtt gccataagag aagccacctc gcccaatggt
     1321 accaacgatg ttccctccac caaaggtgtt cttatgtagt gacaccgatt atttaaagct
     1381 gcagcatacg atatatatac atgtgtatat atgtatacct atgaatgtca gtaagtatgt
     1441 atacgaacag tatgatactg aagatgacaa ggtaatgcat cattctatac gtgtcattct
     1501 gaacgaggcg cgctttcctt ttttcttttt gctttttctt tttttttctc ttgaactcga
     1561 cgattcggta atctccgaac agaaggaaga acgaaggaag gagcacagac ttagattggt
     1621 atatatacgc atatgtagtg ttgaagaaac atgaaattgc ccagtattct taacccaact
     1681 gcacagaaca aaaacctgca ggaaacgaag ataaatcatg tcgaaagcta catataagga
     1741 acgtgctgct actcatccta gtcctgttgc tgccaagcta tttaatatca tgcacgaaaa
     1801 gcaaacaaac ttgtgtgctt cattggatgt tcgtaccacc aaggaattac tggagttagt
     1861 tgaagcatta ggtcccaaaa tttgtttact aaaaacacat gtggatatct tgactgattt
     1921 ttccatggag ggcacagtta agccgctaaa ggcattatcc gccaagtaca attttttact
     1981 cttcgaagac agaaaatttg ctgacattgg taatacagtc aaattgcagt actctgcggg
     2041 tgtatacaga atagcagaat gggcagacat tacgaatgca cacggtgtgg tgggcccagg
     2101 tattgttagc ggtttgaagc aggcggcaga agaagtaaca aaggaaccta gaggcctttt
     2161 gatgttagca gaattgtcat gcaagggctc cctatctact ggagaatata ctaagggtac
     2221 tgttgacatt gcgaagagcg acaaagattt tgttatcggc tttattgctc aaagagacat
     2281 gggtggaaga gatgaaggtt acgattggtt gattatgaca cccggtgtgg gtttagatga
     2341 caagggagac gcattgggtc aacagtatag aaccgtggat gatgtggtct ctacaggatc
     2401 tgacattatt attgttggaa gaggactatt tgcaaaggga agggatgcta aggtagaggg
     2461 tgaacgttac agaaaagcag gctgggaagc atatttgaga agatgcggcc agcaaaacta
     2521 aaaaactgta ttataagtaa atgcatgtat actaaactca caaattagag cttcaattta
     2581 attatatcag ttattaccct atgcggtgtg aaataccgca cagatgcgta aggagaaaat
     2641 accgcatcag gcgcggatcc tatgcggtgt gaaataccgc acagatgcgt aaggagaaaa
     2701 taccgcatca ggaaattgta agcgttaata ttttgttaaa attcgcgtta aatttttgtt
     2761 aaatcagctc attttttaac caataggccg aaatcggcaa aatcccttat aaatcaaaag
     2821 aatagaccga gatagggttg agtgttgttc cagtttggaa caagagtcca ctattaaaga
     2881 acgtggactc caacgtcaaa ggnnnnnnnn nnnnnnnnnn nnnnnnnnnn nnnnnnnnnn
     2941 nnnnnnnnnn ntnnnnnnnn nnnnnnnnnn nnnnnnnnnn nnnnnnnnnn nnnnnnnnnn
     3001 nnnnnnnnnn nnnnnnnnnn nnnnnnnnnn nnnnnnnnnn nnngnnnnnn nnnnnnnnnn
     3061 nnnnnnnnnn nnnnnnnnnn nnnnnnnnnn nnnnnnnnnn nnnnnnnnnn nnnnnnnnnn
     3121 nnnnnnnnnn nnnnnnnnnn nnnnnnnnnn nnnnnnnnnn nnnnnnnnnn nnccattcgc
     3181 cattcaggct gcgcaactgt tgggaagggc gatcggtgcg ggcctcttcg ctattacgcc
     3241 agctggcgaa agggggatgt gctgcaaggc gattaagttg ggtaacgcca gggttttccc
     3301 agtcacgacg ttgtaaaacg acggccagtg aattgtaata cgactcacta tagggcgaat
     3361 tggagctcca ccgcggtggc ggccgctcta gaactagtgg gtcccccggg ctgcaggaat
     3421 tcgatatcaa gcttatcgat accgtcgacc tggagggggg gcccggtacc agcttttgtt
     3481 ccctttagtg agggttaatt tcgagcttgg cgtaatcatg gtcatagctg tttcctgtgt
     3541 gaaattgtta tccgctcaca attccacaca acatacgagc cggaagcata aagtgtaaag
     3601 cctggggtgc ctaatgagtg agctaactca cattaattgc gttgcgctca ctgcccgctt
     3661 tccagtcggg aaacctgtcg tgccagctgc attaatgaat cggccaacgc gcggggagag
     3721 gcggtttgcg tattgggcgc tcttccgctt cctcgctcac tgactcgctg cgctcggtcg
     3781 ttcggctgcg gcgagcggta tcagctcact caaaggcggt aatacggtta tccacagaat
     3841 caggggataa cgcaggaaag aacatgtgag caaaaggcca gcaaaaggcc aggaaccgta
     3901 aaaaggccgc gttgctggcg tttttccata ggctccgccc ccctgacgag catcacaaaa
     3961 atcgacgctc aagtcagagg tggcgaaacc cgacaggact ataaagatac caggcgtttc
     4021 cccctggaag ctccctcgtg cgctctcctg ttccgaccct gccgcttacc ggatacctgt
     4081 ccgcctttct cccttcggga agcgtggcgc tttctcatag ctcacgctgt aggtatctca
     4141 gttcggtgta ggtcgttcgc tccaagctgg gctgtgtgca cgaacccccc gttcagcccg
     4201 accgctgcgc cttatccggt aactatcgtc ttgagtccaa cccggtaaga cacgacttat
     4261 cgccactggc agcagccact ggtaacagga ttagcagagc gaggtatgta ggcggtgcta
     4321 cagagttctt gaagtggtgg cctaactacg gctacactag aaggacagta tttggtatct
     4381 gcgctctgct gaagccagtt accttcggaa aaagagttgg tagctcttga tccggcaaac
     4441 aaaccaccgc tggtagcggt ggtttttttg tttgcaagca gcagattacg cgcagaaaaa
     4501 aaggatctca agaagatcct ttgatctttt ctacggggtc tgacgctcag tggaacgaaa
     4561 actcacgtta agggattttg gtcatgagat tatcaaaaag gatcttcacc tagatccttt
     4621 taaattaaaa atgaagtttt aaatcaatct aaagtatata tgagtaaact tggtctgaca
     4681 gttaccaatg cttaatcagt gaggcaccta tctcagcgat ctgtctattt cgttcatcca
     4741 tagttgcctg actgcccgtc gtgtagataa ctacgatacg ggagggctta ccatctggcc
     4801 ccagtgctgc aatgataccg cgagacccac gctcaccggc tccagattta tcagcaataa
     4861 accagccagc cggaagggcc gagcgcagaa gtggtcctgc aactttatcc gcctccatcc
     4921 agtctattaa ttgttgccgg gaagctagag taagtagttc gccagttaat agtttgcgca
     4981 acgttgttgc cattgctaca ggcatcgtgg tgtcacgctc gtcgtttggt atggcttcat
     5041 tcagctccgg ttcccaacga tcaaggcgag ttacatgatc ccccatgttg tgaaaaaaag
     5101 cggttagctc cttcggtcct ccgatcgttg tcagaagtaa gttggccgca gtgttatcac
     5161 tcatggttat ggcagcactg cataattctc ttactgtcat gccatccgta agatgctttt
     5221 ctgtgactgg tgagtactca accaagtcat tctgagaata gtgtatgcgg cgaccgagtt
     5281 gctcttgccc ggcgtcaata cgggataata ccgcgccaca tagcagaact ttaaaagtgc
     5341 tcatcattgg aaaacgttct tcggggcgaa aactctcaag gatcttaccg ctgttgagat
     5401 ccagttcgat gtaacccact cgtgcaccca actgatcttc agcatctttt actttcacca
     5461 gcgtttctgg gtgagcaaaa acaggaaggc aaaatgccgc aaaaaaggga ataagggcga
     5521 cacggaaatg ttgaatactc atactcttcc tttttcaata ttattgaagc atttatcagg
     5581 gttattgtct catgagcgga tacatatttg aatgtattta gaaaaataaa caaatagggg
     5641 ttccgcgcac atttccccga aaagtgccac ctgacggatc gcttgcctgt aacttacacg
     5701 cgcctcgtat cttttaatga tggaataatt tgggaattta ctctgtattt atttattttt
     5761 atgttttgta tttggatttt agaaagtaaa taaagaaggt agaagagtta cggaatgaag
     5821 aaaaaaaaat aaacaaaggt ttaaaaaatt tcaacaaaaa gcgtacttta catatatatt
     5881 tattagacaa gaaaagcaga ttaaatagat atacattcga ttaacgataa gtaaaatgta
     5941 aaatcacagg attttcgtgt gtggtcttct acacagacaa gatgaaacaa ttcggcatta
     6001 atacctgaga gcaggaagag caagataaaa ggtagtattt gttggcgatc cccctagagt
     6061 ctt
//
