[The description below was written by a language model from this plasmid's Addgene catalogue record and the feature table of its GenBank file.]
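Description:
pHU is an empty E. coli–Saccharomyces cerevisiae shuttle backbone that carries two yeast auxotrophic markers, HIS3 and URA3, on a single centromeric plasmid. It was derived from the parent vector pHUM by removing the MET17 marker. The catalogue lists a backbone size of 7685 bp, whereas the sequence record held for the plasmid is 6063 bp; the larger figure may describe the parent, but the record does not explain the difference. In yeast the plasmid is maintained through a CEN/ARS element (the CEN6 centromere fused to an autonomously replicating sequence), which gives stable, roughly single-copy inheritance. In E. coli it replicates from a ColE1/pUC-type origin and is selected with ampicillin through the bla gene and its own promoter. The catalogue describes it as low copy, although the origin is annotated as a high-copy type.

HIS3 (imidazoleglycerol-phosphate dehydratase) is annotated with its native promoter. URA3 (orotidine-5'-phosphate decarboxylase) follows in the same orientation, but no promoter is annotated for it. URA3 also allows counterselection with 5-fluoroorotic acid. The rest of the plasmid resembles a pRS/pBluescript-style scaffold: a multiple cloning site flanked by T7 and T3 promoters, M13 sequencing primer sites, and the lac promoter, operator and CAP binding site. F1 origin primer sites are present, though no f1 origin feature is annotated. No insert is present.

According to the associated publication title, the plasmid belongs to a series of single-copy vectors used to compensate auxotrophies in laboratory yeast strains, to allow selection with several markers at once, and to design metabolically cooperating yeast communities. pHU restores histidine and uracil prototrophy together.
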