Addgene plasmid #64172: pHU
Purpose: (Empty Backbone) harbours marker genes HIS3 and URA3
Depositing lab: Markus Ralser. Depositing organization: University of Cambridge. Publication: Saccharomyces cerevisiae single-copy plasmids for auxotrophy compensation, multiple marker selection, and for designing metabolically cooperating communities. Mulleder M, Campbell K, Matsarskaia O, Eckerstorfer F, Ralser M. F1000Res. 2016 Sep 20;5:2351. eCollection 2016. 10.12688/f1000research.9606.1 PubMed 27830062.
Backbone
  Vector backbone: pHUM
  Backbone size (bp): 7685
  Modifications to backbone: removed MET17
  Vector type: Bacterial Expression, Yeast Expression
  Selectable markers: URA3, HIS3
Growth in bacteria
  Bacterial resistance: Ampicillin, 100 μg/mL
  Growth temperature: 37°C
  Growth strain: DH5alpha
  Copy number: Low Copy
Gene/Insert
  Cloning method: Restriction Enzyme
Terms and licenses: Academic/Nonprofit Terms; Industry Terms: Not Available to Industry
How to cite: pHU was a gift from Markus Ralser (Addgene plasmid # 64172 ; http://n2t.net/addgene:64172 ; RRID:Addgene_64172)
