>Addgene plasmid #64172 | pHU | addgene partial sequence | sequence record 111620 | F1ori-R 5'-AGGGAAGAAAGCGAAAGGAG-3'
[73 nt withheld, positions 1-73]
CCATTCGCCATTCAGGCTGCGCAACTGTTGGGAAGGGCGATCGGTGCGGGCCTCTTCGCTATTACGCCAG
CTGGCGAAAGGGGGATGTGCTGCAAGGCGATTAAGTTGGGTAACGCCAGGGTTTTCCCAGTCACGACGTT
GTAAAACGACGGCCAGTGAATTGTAATACGACTCACTATAGGGCGAATTGGAGCTCCACCGCGGTGGCGG
CCGCTCTAGAACTAGTGGGTCCCCCGGGCTGCAGGAATTCGATATCAAGCTTATCGATACCGTCGACCTG
GAGGGGGGGCCCGGTACCAGCTTTTGTTCCCTTTAGTGAGGGTTAATTTCGAGCTTGGCGTAATCATGGT
CATAGCTGTTTCCTGTGTGAAATTGTTATCCGCTCACAATTCCACACAACATACGAGCCGGAAGCATAAA
GTGTAAAGCCTGGGGTGCCTAATGAGTGAGCTAACTCACATTAATTGCGTTGCGCTCACTGCCCGCTTTC
CAGTCGGGAAACCTGTCGTGCCAGCTGCATTAATGAATCGGCCAACGCGCGGGGAGAGGCGGTTTGCGTA
TTGGGCGCTCTTCCGCTTCCTCGCTCACTGACTCGCTGCGCTCGGTCGTTCGGCTGCGGCGAGCGGTATC
AGCTCACTCAAAGGCGGTAATACGGTTATCCACAGAATCAGGGGATAACGCAGGAAAGAACATGTGAGCA
AAAGGCCAGCAAAAGGCCAGGAACCGTAAAAAGGCCGCGTTGCTGGCGTTTTTCCATAGGCTCCGCCCCC
CTGACGAGCATCACAAAAATCGACGCTCAAGTCAGAGGTGGCGAAACCCGACAGGACTATAAAGATACCA
GGCGTTTCCCCCTGGAAGCTCCCTCGTGCGCTCTCCTGTTCCGACCCTGCCGCTTACCGGATACCTGTCC
GCCTTTCTCCCTTCGGGAAGCGTGGCGCTTTCTCATAGCTCACGCTGTAGGTATCTCAGTTCGGTGTAGG
TCGTTCGC
