>Addgene plasmid #64172 | pHU | addgene partial sequence | sequence record 111621 | pBRforEco 5'-AATAGGCGTATCACGAGGC-3'
GGTGATGACGGTGAAAACCTCTGACACATGCAGCTCCCGGAGACGGTCACAGCTTGTCTGTAAGCGGATG
CCGGGAGCAGACAAGCCCGTCAGGGCGCGTCAGCGGGTGTTGGCGGACGTCGGGGCTGGCTTAACTATGC
GGCATCAGAGCAGATTGTACTGAGAGTGCACCATAAATTCCCGTTTTAAGAGCTTGGTGAGCGCTAGGAG
TCACTGCCAGGTATCGTTTGAACACGGCATTAGTCAGGGAAGTCATAACACAGTCCTTTCCCGCAATTTT
CTTTTTCTATTACTCTTGGCCTCCTCTAGTACACTCTATATTTTTTTATGCCTCGGTAATGATTTTCATT
TTTTTTTTTCCACCTAGCGGATGACTCTTTTTTTTTCTTAGCGATTGGCATTATCACATAATGAATTATA
CATTATATAAAGTAATGTGATTTCTTCGAAGAATATACTAAAAAATGAGCAGGCAAGATAAACGAAGGCA
AAGATGACAGAGCAGAAAGCCCTAGTAAAGCGTATTACAAATGAAACCAAGATTCAGATTGCGATCTCTT
TAAAGGGTGGTCCCCTAGCGATAGAGCACTCGATCTTCCCAGAAAAAGAGGCAGAAGCAGTAGCAGAACA
GGCCACACAATCGCAAGTGATTAACGTCCACACAGGTATAGGGTTTCTGGACCATATGATACATGCTCTG
GCCAAGCATTCCGGCTGGTCGCTAATCGTTGAGTGCATTGGTGACTTACACATAGACGACCATCACACCA
CTGAAGACTGCGGGATTGCTCTCGGTCAAGCTTTTAAAGAGGCCCTAGGGGCCGTGCGTGGAGTAAAAAG
GTTTGGATCAGGATTTGCGCCTTTGGATGAGGCACTTTCCAGAGCGGTGGTAGATCTTTCGAACAGGCCG
TACGCAGTTGTCGAACTTGGTTTGCAAAGGGAGAAAGTAGGAGATCTCTCTTGCGAGATGATCCCGCATT
TTCTTGAAAGCTTTGCAGAGGCTAGCAGAATTACCCTCCACGTTGATTGTCTGCGAGGCAAGAATGATC
