>Addgene plasmid #64172 | pHU | addgene partial sequence | sequence record 111623 | URA3-R2 5'-TTGGCGGATAATGCCTTTAG-3'
CCCTCCATGGAAAAATCAGTCAAGATATCCACATGTGTTTTTAGTAAACAAATTTTGGGACCTAATGCTT
CAACTAACTCCAGTAATTCCTTGGTGGTACGAACATCCAATGAAGCACACAAGTTTGTTTGCTTTTCGTG
CATGATATTAAATAGCTTGGCAGCAACAGGACTAGGATGAGTAGCAGCACGTTCCTTATATGTAGCTTTC
GACATGATTTATCTTCGTTTCCTGCAGGTTTTTGTTCTGTGCAGTTGGGTTAAGAATACTGGGCAATTTC
ATGTTTCTTCAACACTACATATGCGTATATATACCAATCTAAGTCTGTGCTCCTTCCTTCGTTCTTCCTT
CTGTTCGGAGATTACCGAATCGTCGAGTTCAAGAGAAAAAAAAAGAAAAAGCAAAAAGAAAAAAGGAAAG
CGCGCCTCGTTCAGAATGACACGTATAGAATGATGCATTACCTTGTCATCTTCAGTATCATACTGTTCGT
ATACATACTTACTGACATTCATAGGTATACATATATACACATGTATATATATCGTATGCTGCAGCTTTAA
ATAATCGGTGTCACTACATAAGAACACCTTTGGTGGAGGGAACATCGTTGGTACCATTGGGCGAGGTGGC
TTCTCTTATGGCAACCGCAAGAGCCTTGAACGCACTCTCACTACGGTGATGATCATTCTTGCCTCGCAGA
CAATCAACGTGGAGGGTAATTCTGCTAGCCTCTGCAAAGCTTTCAAGAAAATGCGGGATCATCTCGCAAG
AGAGATCTCCTACTTTCTCCCTTTGCAAACCAAGTTCGACAACTGCGTACGGCCTGTTCGAAAGATCTAC
CACCGCTCTGGAAAGTGCCTCATCCAAAGGCGCAAATCCTGATCCAAACCTTTTTACTCCACGCACGGCC
CCTAGGGCCTCTTTAAA
