>Addgene plasmid #64172 | pHU | addgene partial sequence | sequence record 111625 | F1ori-F 5'-GTGGACTCTTGTTCCAAACTGG-3'
ACCCTATCTCGGTCTATTCTTTTGATTTATAAGGGATTTTGCCGATTTCGGCCTATTGGTTAAAAAATGA
GCTGATTTAACAAAAATTTAACGCGAATTTTAACAAAATATTAACGCTTACAATTTCCTGATGCGGTATT
TTCTCCTTACGCATCTGTGCGGTATTTCACACCGCATAGGATCCGCGCCTGATGCGGTATTTTCTCCTTA
CGCATCTGTGCGGTATTTCACACCGCATAGGGTAATAACTGATATAATTAAATTGAAGCTCTAATTTGTG
AGTTTAGTATACATGCATTTACTTATAATACAGTTTTTTAGTTTTGCTGGCCGCATCTTCTCAAATATGC
TTCCCAGCCTGCTTTTCTGTAACGTTCACCCTCTACCTTAGCATCCCTTCCCTTTGCAAATAGTCCTCTT
CCAACAATAATAATGTCAGATCCTGTAGAGACCACATCATCCACGGTTCTATACTGTTGACCCAATGCGT
CTCCCTTGTCATCTAAACCCACACCGGGTGTCATAATCAACCAATCGTAACCTTCATCTCTTCCACCCAT
GTCTCTTTGAGCAATAAAGCCGATAACAAAATCTTTGTCGCTCTTCGCAATGTCAACAGTACCCTTAGTA
TATTCTCCAGTAGATAGGGAGCCCTTGCATGACAATTCTGCTAACATCAAAAGGCCTCTAGGTTCCTTTG
TTACTTCTTCTGCCGCCTGCTTCAAACCGCTAACAATACCTGGGCCCACCACACCGTGTGCATTCGTAAT
GTCTGCCCATTCTGCTATTCTGTATACACCCGCAGAGTACTGCAATTTGACTGTATTACCAATGTCAGCA
AATTTTCTGTCTTCGAAGAGTAAAAA
